Addgene plasmid #87635: UAS-myr::4xCLIPf
Purpose: For creating drosophila transgenics expressing UAS-myr4x::CLIPf
Depositing lab: Gregory Jefferis. Depositing organization: MRC Laboratory of Molecular Biology. Publication: Second-Generation Drosophila Chemical Tags: Sensitivity, Versatility, and Speed. Sutcliffe B, Ng J, Auer TO, Pasche M, Benton R, Jefferis GS, Cachero S. Genetics. 2017 Apr;205(4):1399-1408. doi: 10.1534/genetics.116.199281. Epub 2017 Feb 16. PubMed 28209589.
Backbone
  Vector backbone: pJFRC81
  Vector type: Insect Expression
Growth in bacteria
  Bacterial resistance: Ampicillin, 100 μg/mL
  Growth temperature: 37°C
  Growth strain: DH5alpha
  Copy number: High Copy
Gene/Insert
  Gene/Insert name: myr::4xCLIPf
  Species: Synthetic
  Cloning method: Gibson Cloning
Terms and licenses: Academic/Nonprofit Terms; Industry Terms: Not Available to Industry
Depositor comments: GenBank accession number: KY511544
How to cite: UAS-myr::4xCLIPf was a gift from Gregory Jefferis (Addgene plasmid # 87635 ; http://n2t.net/addgene:87635 ; RRID:Addgene_87635)
