[The description below was written by a language model from this plasmid's Addgene catalogue record and pLannotate feature annotations shown in this document.]
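Description:
UAS-myr::4xCLIPf is a 10,245 nt Drosophila transgenesis and insect expression plasmid built on the pJFRC81 backbone, made for generating fly lines that express a membrane-targeted chemical-labelling tag under GAL4 control. In bacteria it is maintained as a high-copy plasmid through a ColE1/pUC-type origin and selected with ampicillin via the β-lactamase gene and its own promoter. For the fly germline it carries a φC31 attB site, which allows integrase-mediated insertion into a defined attP landing site. It also carries the mini-white gene, an eye-colour marker used to identify transformants.

The expression cassette begins with two blocks of five GAL4-binding UAS repeats (ten sites in all) upstream of the Drosophila hsp70Bb promoter, so transcription depends on a GAL4 driver and can be restricted to chosen cell types. The synthetic insert, assembled by Gibson cloning, opens with an N-terminal fragment of Drosophila Src64B, which corresponds to the "myr" myristoylation signal in the construct name and anchors the protein to membranes. Four tandem units follow that the annotation matches to human MGMT fragments. These are the four CLIPf copies, since CLIP-tag is an engineered derivative of this alkyltransferase that bonds covalently and irreversibly to benzylcytosine-linked substrates such as fluorophores. Multimerising the tag should increase the signal per molecule.

Downstream, an antisense match to the AcMNPV p74 gene probably reflects a baculovirus-derived 3′ UTR/terminator region from the backbone rather than an expressed protein, though the record does not annotate it as such. The short E. coli protein fragment and the MCS remnant are likewise backbone residue. The plasmid is used for rapid, sensitive chemical labelling of genetically defined cells in Drosophila tissue.
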