Features (pLannotate 1.2.2; 16 found; start..end, strand, type, name):
     31..135     +  promoter       AmpR promoter: bla
    136..996     +  CDS            AmpR: β-lactamase; bla; confers resistance to ampicillin, carbenicillin, and related antibiotics
   1167..1755    +  rep_origin     ori: high-copy-number ColE1/pMB1/pBR322/pUC origin of replication
   1842..1911    +  protein_bind   attB: attB site for the φC31 integrase (Groth et al., 2000) phage φC31 integrase
   2127..6246    +  gene           mini-white: white; This modified version of the white gene lacks part of the first intron.
   6251..6406    +  CDS            YPB1_ECOLX (fragment): Protein predicted: Swiss-Prot protein existence level 4. From Escherichia coli.
   6488..6509    -  misc_feature   MCS (fragment): pUC18/19 multiple cloning site
   6508..6602    +  protein_bind   5X UAS: five tandem copies of the "ScaI site" 17-mer CGGAGTACTGTCCTCCG, an upstream activating sequence (UAS) that efficiently binds yeast Gal4 (Webster et al., 1988; Pfeiffer et al., 2010) GAL4
   6636..6730    +  protein_bind   5X UAS: five tandem copies of the "ScaI site" 17-mer CGGAGTACTGTCCTCCG, an upstream activating sequence (UAS) that efficiently binds yeast Gal4 (Webster et al., 1988; Pfeiffer et al., 2010) GAL4
   6761..6999    +  promoter       hsp70 promoter: Drosophila melanogaster hsp70Bb promoter
   7024..7278    +  CDS            Src64B (fragment): SRC64_DROME - Also known as Src1. Experimental evidence at protein level: Swiss-Prot protein existence level 1. May play a role in the development of neural tissue and smooth muscle. From Drosophila melanogaster (Fruit fly).
   7282..7839    +  CDS            MGMT (fragment): MGMT_HUMAN - Experimental evidence at protein level: Swiss-Prot protein existence level 1. Involved in the cellular defense against the biological effects of O6-methylguanine (O6-MeG) and O4-methylthymine (O4-MeT) in DNA. Repairs the methylated nucleobase in DNA by stoichiometrically transferring the methyl group to a cysteine residue in the enzyme. This is a suicide reaction: the enzyme is irreversibly inactivated. From Homo sapiens (Human).
   7846..8406    +  CDS            MGMT (fragment): MGMT_HUMAN - Experimental evidence at protein level: Swiss-Prot protein existence level 1. Involved in the cellular defense against the biological effects of O6-methylguanine (O6-MeG) and O4-methylthymine (O4-MeT) in DNA. Repairs the methylated nucleobase in DNA by stoichiometrically transferring the methyl group to a cysteine residue in the enzyme. This is a suicide reaction: the enzyme is irreversibly inactivated. From Homo sapiens (Human).
   8410..8970    +  CDS            MGMT (fragment): MGMT_HUMAN - Experimental evidence at protein level: Swiss-Prot protein existence level 1. Involved in the cellular defense against the biological effects of O6-methylguanine (O6-MeG) and O4-methylthymine (O4-MeT) in DNA. Repairs the methylated nucleobase in DNA by stoichiometrically transferring the methyl group to a cysteine residue in the enzyme. This is a suicide reaction: the enzyme is irreversibly inactivated. From Homo sapiens (Human).
   8977..9522    +  CDS            MGMT (fragment): MGMT_HUMAN - Experimental evidence at protein level: Swiss-Prot protein existence level 1. Involved in the cellular defense against the biological effects of O6-methylguanine (O6-MeG) and O4-methylthymine (O4-MeT) in DNA. Repairs the methylated nucleobase in DNA by stoichiometrically transferring the methyl group to a cysteine residue in the enzyme. This is a suicide reaction: the enzyme is irreversibly inactivated. From Homo sapiens (Human).
   9564..10214   -  CDS            P74 (fragment): PIF0_NPVAC - Experimental evidence at protein level: Swiss-Prot protein existence level 1. Plays an essential role for oral infectivity of occlusion- derived virus (ODV) and functions also in host midgut attachment and fusion by binding to a specific host receptor. From Autographa californica nuclear polyhedrosis virus (AcMNPV).
>Addgene plasmid #87635 | UAS-myr::4xCLIPf | depositor full sequence | sequence record 174461 | Full Sequence
GACTCAGGTGGCACTTTTCGGGGAAATGTGCGCGGAACCCCTATTTGTTTATTTTTCTAAATACATTCAA
ATATGTATCCGCTCATGAGACAATAACCCTGATAAATGCTTCAATAATATTGAAAAAGGAAGAGTATGAG
TATTCAACATTTCCGTGTCGCCCTTATTCCCTTTTTTGCGGCATTTTGCCTTCCTGTTTTTGCTCACCCA
GAAACGCTGGTGAAAGTAAAAGATGCTGAAGATCAGTTGGGTGCACGAGTGGGTTACATCGAACTGGATC
TCAACAGCGGTAAGATCCTTGAGAGTTTTCGCCCCGAAGAACGTTTTCCAATGATGAGCACTTTTAAAGT
TCTGCTATGTGGCGCGGTATTATCCCGTATTGACGCCGGGCAAGAGCAACTCGGTCGCCGCATACACTAT
TCTCAGAATGACTTGGTTGAGTACTCACCAGTCACAGAAAAGCATCTTACGGATGGCATGACAGTAAGAG
AATTATGCAGTGCTGCCATAACCATGAGTGATAACACTGCGGCCAACTTACTTCTGACAACGATCGGAGG
ACCGAAGGAGCTAACCGCTTTTTTGCACAACATGGGGGATCATGTAACTCGCCTTGATCGTTGGGAACCG
GAGCTGAATGAAGCCATACCAAACGACGAGCGTGACACCACGATGCCTGTAGCAATGGCAACAACGTTGC
GCAAACTATTAACTGGCGAACTACTTACTCTAGCTTCCCGGCAACAATTAATAGACTGGATGGAGGCGGA
TAAAGTTGCAGGACCACTTCTGCGCTCGGCCCTTCCGGCTGGCTGGTTTATTGCTGATAAATCTGGAGCC
GGTGAGCGTGGGTCTCGCGGTATCATTGCAGCACTGGGGCCAGATGGTAAGCCCTCCCGTATCGTAGTTA
TCTACACGACGGGGAGTCAGGCAACTATGGATGAACGAAATAGACAGATCGCTGAGATAGGTGCCTCACT
GATTAAGCATTGGTAACTGTCAGACCAAGTTTACTCATATATACTTTAGATTGATTTAAAACTTCATTTT
TAATTTAAAAGGATCTAGGTGAAGATCCTTTTTGATAATCTCATGACCAAAATCCCTTAACGTGAGTTTT
CGTTCCACTGAGCGTCAGACCCCGTAGAAAAGATCAAAGGATCTTCTTGAGATCCTTTTTTTCTGCGCGT
AATCTGCTGCTTGCAAACAAAAAAACCACCGCTACCAGCGGTGGTTTGTTTGCCGGATCAAGAGCTACCA
ACTCTTTTTCCGAAGGTAACTGGCTTCAGCAGAGCGCAGATACCAAATACTGTTCTTCTAGTGTAGCCGT
AGTTAGGCCACCACTTCAAGAACTCTGTAGCACCGCCTACATACCTCGCTCTGCTAATCCTGTTACCAGT
GGCTGCTGCCAGTGGCGATAAGTCGTGTCTTACCGGGTTGGACTCAAGACGATAGTTACCGGATAAGGCG
CAGCGGTCGGGCTGAACGGGGGGTTCGTGCACACAGCCCAGCTTGGAGCGAACGACCTACACCGAACTGA
GATACCTACAGCGTGAGCTATGAGAAAGCGCCACGCTTCCCGAAGGGAGAAAGGCGGACAGGTATCCGGT
AAGCGGCAGGGTCGGAACAGGAGAGCGCACGAGGGAGCTTCCAGGGGGAAACGCCTGGTATCTTTATAGT
CCTGTCGGGTTTCGCCACCTCTGACTTGAGCGTCGATTTTTGTGATGCTCGTCAGGGGGGCGGAGCCTAT
GGAAAAACGCCAGCAACGCGGCCTTTTTACGGTTCCTGGCCTTTTGCTGGCCTTTTGCTCACATGTTACC
GTCGACGATGTAGGTCACGGTCTCGAAGCCGCGGTGCGGGTGCCAGGGCGTGCCCTTGGGCTCCCCGGGC
GCGTACTCCACCTCACCCATCTGGTCCATCATGATGAACGGGTCGAGGTGGCGGTAGTTGATCCCGGCGA
ACGCGCGGCGCACCGGGAAGCCCTCGCCCTCGAAACCGCTGGGCGCGGTGGTCACGGTGAGCACGGGACG
TGCGACGGCGTCGGCGGGTGCGGATACGCGGGGCAGCGTCAGCGGGTTCTCGACGGTCACGGCGGGCATG
TCGACAAGCCGAACATATGGGCGCGCCTAGTATGTATGTAAGTTAATAAAACCCATTTTTGCGGAAAGTA
GATAAAAAAAACATTTTTTTTTTTTACTGCACTGGATATCATTGAACTTATCTGATCAGTTTTAAATTTA
CTTCGATCCAAGGGTATTTGATGTACCAGGTTCTTTCGATTACCTCTCACTCAAAATGACATTCCACTCA
AAGTCAGCGCTGTTTGCCTCCTTCTCTGTCCACAGAAATATCGCCGTCTCTTTCGCCGCTGCGTCCGCTA
TCTCTTTCGCCACCGTTTGTAGCGTTACGTAGCGTCAATGTCCGCCTTCAGTTGCATTTTGTCAGCGGTT
TCGTGACGAAGCTCCAAGCGGTTTACGCCATCAATTAAACACAAAGTGCTGTGCCAAAACTCCTCTCGCT
TCTTATTTTTGTTTGTTTTTTGAGTGATTGGGGTGGTGATTGGTTTTGGGTGGGTAAGCAGGGGAAAGTG
TGAAAAATCCCGGCAATGGGCCAAGAGGATCAGGAGCTATTAATTCGCGGAGGCAGCAAACACCCATCTG
CCGAGCATCTGAACAATGTGAGTAGTACATGTGCATACATCTTAAGTTCACTTGATCTATAGGAACTGCG
ATTGCAACATCAAATTGTCTGCGGCGTGAGAACTGCGACCCACAAAAATCCCAAACCGCAATTGCACAAA
CAAATAGTGACACGAAACAGATTATTCTGGTAGCTGTTCTCGCTATATAAGACAATTTTTGAGATCATAT
CATGATCAAGACATCTAAAGGCATTCATTTTCGACTATATTCTTTTTTACAAAAAATATAACAACCAGAT
ATTTTAAGCTGATCCTAGATGCACAAAAAATAAATAAAAGTATAAACCTACTTCGTAGGATACTTCGGGG
TACTTTTTGTTCGGGGTTAGATGAGCATAACGCTTGTAGTTGATATTTGAGATCCCCTATCATTGCAGGG
TGACAGCGGAGCGGCTTCGCAGAGCTGCATTAACCAGGGCTTCGGGCAGGCCAAAAACTACGGCACGCTC
CGGCCACCCAGTCCGCCGGAGGACTCCGGTTCAGGGAGCGGCCAACTAGCCGAGAACCTCACCTATGCCT
GGCACAATATGGACATCTTTGGGGCGGTCAATCAGCCGGGCTCCGGATGGCGGCAGCTGGTCAACCGGAC
ACGCGGACTATTCTGCAACGAGCGACACATACCGGCGCCCAGGAAACATTTGCTCAAGAACGGTGAGTTT
CTATTCGCAGTCGGCTGATCTGTGTGAAATCTTAATAAAGGGTCCAATTACCAATTTGAAACTCAGTTTG
CGGCGTGGCCTATCCGGGCGAACTTTTGGCCGTGATGGGCAGTTCCGGTGCCGGAAAGACGACCCTGCTG
AATGCCCTTGCCTTTCGATCGCCGCAGGGCATCCAAGTATCGCCATCCGGGATGCGACTGCTCAATGGCC
AACCTGTGGACGCCAAGGAGATGCAGGCCAGGTGCGCCTATGTCCAGCAGGATGACCTCTTTATCGGCTC
CCTAACGGCCAGGGAACACCTGATTTTCCAAGCCATGGTGCGGATGCCACGACATCTGACCTATCGGCAG
CGAGTGGCCCGCGTGGATCAGGTGATCCAGGAGCTTTCGCTCAGCAAATGTCAGCACACGATCATCGGTG
TGCCCGGCAGGGTGAAAGGTCTGTCCGGCGGAGAAAGGAAGCGTCTGGCATTCGCCTCCGAGGCTCTAAC
CGATCCGCCGCTTCTGATCTGCGATGAGCCCACCTCCGGACTGGACTCCTTTACCGCCCACAGCGTCGTC
CAGGTGCTGAAGAAGCTGTCGCAGAAGGGCAAGACCGTCATCCTGACCATTCATCAGCCGTCTTCCGAGC
TGTTTGAGCTCTTTGACAAGATCCTTCTGATGGCCGAGGGCAGGGTAGCTTTCTTGGGCACTCCCAGCGA
AGCCGTCGACTTCTTTTCCTAGTGAGTTCGATGTGTTTATTAAGGGTATCTAGTATTACATAACATCTCA
ACTCCTATCCAGCGTGGGTGCCCAGTGTCCTACCAACTACAATCCGGCGGACTTTTACGTACAGGTGTTG
GCCGTTGTGCCCGGACGGGAGATCGAGTCCCGTGATCGGATCGCCAAGATATGCGACAATTTTGCCATTA
GCAAAGTAGCCCGGGATATGGAGCAGTTGTTGGCCACCAAAAATCTGGAGAAGCCACTGGAGCAGCCGGA
GAATGGGTACACCTACAAGGCCACCTGGTTCATGCAGTTCCGGGCGGTCCTGTGGCGATCCTGGCTGTCG
GTGCTCAAGGAACCACTCCTCGTAAAAGTGCGACTTATTCAGACAACGGTGAGTGGTTCCAGTGGAAACA
AATGATATAACGCTTACAATTCTTGGAAACAAATTCGCTAGATTTTAGATAGAATTGCCTGATTCCACAC
CCTTCTTAGTTTTTTTCAATGAGATGTATAGTTTATAGTTTTGCAGAAGATAAATAAATTTCATTTAACT
CGCGAATATTAATGAGATGCGAGTAACATTTTAATTTGCAGATGGTTGCCATCTTGATTGGCCTCATCTT
TTTGGGCCAACAACTCACGCAAGTGGGTGTGATGAATATCAACGGAGCCATCTTCCTCTTCCTGACCAAC
ATGACCTTTCAAAACGTCTTTGCCACGATAAATGTAAGTCATGTTTAGAATACATTTGCATTTCAATAAT
TTACTAACTTTCTAATGAATCGATTCGATTTAGGTGTTCACCTCAGAGCTGCCAGTTTTTATGAGGGAGG
CCCGAAGTCGACTTTATCGCTGTGACACATACTTTCTGGGCAAAACGATTGCCGAATTGCCGCTTTTTCT
CACAGTGCCACTGGTCTTCACGGCGATTGCCTATCCGATGATCGGACTGCGGGCCGGAGTGCTGCACTTC
TTCAACTGCCTGGCGCTGGTCACTCTGGTGGCCAATGTGTCAACGTCCTTCGGATATCTAATATCCTGCG
CCAGCTCCTCGACCTCGATGGCGCTGTCTGTGGGTCCGCCGGTTATCATACCATTCCTGCTCTTTGGCGG
CTTCTTCTTGAACTCGGGCTCGGTGCCAGTATACCTCAAATGGTTGTCGTACCTCTCATGGTTCCGTTAC
GCCAACGAGGGTCTGCTGATTAACCAATGGGCGGACGTGGAGCCGGGCGAAATTAGCTGCACATCGTCGA
ACACCACGTGCCCCAGTTCGGGCAAGGTCATCCTGGAGACGCTTAACTTCTCCGCCGCCGATCTGCCGCT
GGACTACGTGGGTCTGGCCATTCTCATCGTGAGCTTCCGGGTGCTCGCATATCTGGCTCTAAGACTTCGG
GCCCGACGCAAGGAGTAGCCGACATATATCCGAAATAACTGCTTGTTTTTTTTTTTTACCATTATTACCA
TCGTGTTTACTGTTTATTGCCCCCTCAAAAAGCTAATGTAATTATATTTGTGCCAATAAAAACAAGATAT
GACCTATAGAATACAAGTATTTCCCCTTCGAACATCCCCACAAGTAGACTTTGGATTTGTCTTCTAACCA
AAAGACTTACACACCTGCATACCTTACATCAAAAACTCGTTTATCGCTACATAAAACACCGGGATATATT
TTTTATATACATACTTTTCAAATCGCGCGCCCTCTTCATAATTCACCTCCACCACACCACGTTTCGTAGT
TGCTCTTTCGCTGTCTCCCACCCGCTCTCCGCAACACATTCACCTTTTGTTCGACGACCTTGGAGCGACT
GTCGTTAGTTCCGCGCGATTCGGTTCGCTCAAATGGTTCCGAGTGGTTCATTTCGTCTCAATAGAAATTA
GTAATAAATATTTGTATGTACAATTTATTTGCTCCAATATATTTGTATATATTTCCCTCACAGCTATATT
TATTCTAATTTAATATTATGACTTTTTAAGGTAATTTTTTGTGACCTGTTCGGAGTGATTAGCGTTACAA
TTTGAACTGAAAGTGACATCCAGTGTTTGTTCCTTGTGTAGATGCATCTCAAAAAAATGGTGGGCATAAT
AGTGTTGTTTATATATATCAAAAATAACAACTATAATAATAAGAATACATTTAATTTAGAAAATGCTTGG
ATTTCACTGGAACTAGGGCGCGCCTCCGGAACATAATGGTGCAGGGCGCTGACTTCCGCGTTTCCAGACT
TTACGAAACACGGAAACCGAAGACCATTCATGTTGTTGCTCAGGTCGCAGACGTTTTGCAGCAGCAGTCG
CTTCACGTTCGCTCGCGTATCGGTGATTCATTCTGCTAACCAGTAAGGCAACCCCGCCAGCCTAGCCGGG
TCCTCAACGACAGGAGCACGATCATGCGCACCCGTGGCCAGGGCCGCAAGCTTGCATGCCTGCAGGTCGG
AGTACTGTCCTCCGAGCGGAGTACTGTCCTCCGAGCGGAGTACTGTCCTCCGAGCGGAGTACTGTCCTCC
GAGCGGAGTACTGTCCTCCGAGCGGAGACTCTAGCCCTAGGGCATGCCTGCAGGTCGGAGTACTGTCCTC
CGAGCGGAGTACTGTCCTCCGAGCGGAGTACTGTCCTCCGAGCGGAGTACTGTCCTCCGAGCGGAGTACT
GTCCTCCGAGCGGAGACTCTAGCGCTAGCGACGTCGAGCGCCGGAGTATAAATAGAGGCGCTTCGTCTAC
GGAGCGACAATTCAATTCAAACAAGCAAAGTGAACACGTCGCTAAGCGAAAGCTAAGCAAATAAACAAGC
GCAGCTGAACAAGCTAAACAATCTGCAGTAAAGTGCAAGTTAAAGTGAATCAATTAAAAGTAACCAGCAA
CCAAGTAAATCAACTGCAACTACTGAAATCTGCCAAGAAGTAATTATTGAATACAAGAAGAGAACTCTGA
ATAATTACAAATTATATAACAAAATGGGCAACAAATGCTGCAGCAAGCGACAGGATCAGGAACTGGCACT
GGCCTATCCCACTGGGGGCTACAAGAAATCCGACTACACCTTTGGCCAGACGCACATCAACAGCAGCGGC
GGCGGCAACATGGGCGGCGTTCTTGGCCAGAAGCATAACAACGGTGGCTCGCTGGACTCGCGCTACACGC
CCGATCCCAATCATCGGGGTCCGTTGAAAATCGGCGGAAAGGGCGGCGTTGACATCATCAGACCACGCGT
GATGGATAAGGATTGCGAGATGAAGCGTACAACATTGGATTCCCCGTTGGGAAAGTTGGAGTTGTCCGGA
TGCGAGCAGGGATTGCACCGCATTATCTTCTTGGGAAAGGGCACCTCCGCTGCTGATGCTGTCGAGGTCC
CCGCTCCGGCTGCTGTCTTGGGAGGCCCCGAGCCCTTGATCCAGGCTACGGCTTGGTTGAACGCTTACTT
CCACCAGCCCGAGGCTATTGAGGAGTTCCCCGTCCCCGCTTTGCACCACCCCGTCTTCCAGCAGGAGTCC
TTCACGCGTCAGGTCTTGTGGAAGTTGCTGAAGGTCGTGAAGTTCGGCGAGGTGATCTCCGAGTCCCACT
TGGCTGCCTTGGTGGGAAACCCGGCTGCCACGGCCGCTGTCAACACGGCTTTGGATGGCAACCCCGTCCC
GATCTTGATCCCGTGCCACCGTGTGGTCCAGGGAGATTCCGATGTCGGACCCTACCTGGGAGGCCTGGCT
GTCAAGGAGTGGTTGTTGGCTCACGAGGGACACCGCTTGGGAAAGCCCGGCTTGGGAAGCGTAAGCGGTA
GTACAATGGATAAGGATTGCGAGATGAAGCGTACAACATTGGATTCCCCGTTGGGAAAGTTGGAGTTGTC
CGGATGCGAGCAGGGATTGCACCGCATTATCTTCTTGGGAAAGGGCACCTCCGCTGCTGATGCTGTCGAG
GTCCCCGCTCCGGCTGCTGTCTTGGGAGGCCCCGAGCCCTTGATCCAGGCTACGGCTTGGTTGAACGCTT
ACTTCCACCAGCCCGAGGCTATTGAGGAGTTCCCCGTCCCCGCTTTGCACCACCCCGTCTTCCAGCAGGA
GTCCTTCACGCGTCAGGTCTTGTGGAAGTTGCTGAAGGTCGTGAAGTTCGGCGAGGTGATCTCCGAGTCC
CACTTGGCTGCCTTGGTGGGAAACCCGGCTGCCACGGCCGCTGTCAACACGGCTTTGGATGGCAACCCCG
TCCCGATCTTGATCCCGTGCCACCGTGTGGTCCAGGGAGATTCCGATGTCGGACCCTACCTGGGAGGCCT
GGCTGTCAAGGAGTGGTTGTTGGCTCACGAGGGACACCGCTTGGGAAAGCCCGGCTTGGGAGTAAGCGGT
AGCAGTACCATGGATAAGGATTGCGAGATGAAGCGTACAACATTGGATTCCCCGTTGGGAAAGTTGGAGT
TGTCCGGATGCGAGCAGGGATTGCACCGCATTATCTTCTTGGGAAAGGGCACCTCCGCTGCTGATGCTGT
CGAGGTCCCCGCTCCGGCTGCTGTCTTGGGAGGCCCCGAGCCCTTGATCCAGGCTACGGCTTGGTTGAAC
GCTTACTTCCACCAGCCCGAGGCTATTGAGGAGTTCCCCGTCCCCGCTTTGCACCACCCCGTCTTCCAGC
AGGAGTCCTTCACGCGTCAGGTCTTGTGGAAGTTGCTGAAGGTCGTGAAGTTCGGCGAGGTGATCTCCGA
GTCCCACTTGGCTGCCTTGGTGGGAAACCCGGCTGCCACGGCCGCTGTCAACACGGCTTTGGATGGCAAC
CCCGTCCCGATCTTGATCCCGTGCCACCGTGTGGTCCAGGGAGATTCCGATGTCGGACCCTACCTGGGAG
GCCTGGCTGTCAAGGAGTGGTTGTTGGCTCACGAGGGACACCGCTTGGGAAAGCCCGGCTTGGGATCGGT
TGGTAGTAGTAGCACGATGGATAAGGATTGCGAGATGAAGCGTACAACATTGGATTCCCCGTTGGGAAAG
TTGGAGTTGTCCGGATGCGAGCAGGGATTGCACCGCATTATCTTCTTGGGAAAGGGCACCTCCGCTGCTG
ATGCTGTCGAGGTCCCCGCTCCGGCTGCTGTCTTGGGAGGCCCCGAGCCCTTGATCCAGGCTACGGCTTG
GTTGAACGCTTACTTCCACCAGCCCGAGGCTATTGAGGAGTTCCCCGTCCCCGCTTTGCACCACCCCGTC
TTCCAGCAGGAGTCCTTCACGCGTCAGGTCTTGTGGAAGTTGCTGAAGGTCGTGAAGTTCGGCGAGGTGA
TCTCCGAGTCCCACTTGGCTGCCTTGGTGGGAAACCCGGCTGCCACGGCCGCTGTCAACACGGCTTTGGA
TGGCAACCCCGTCCCGATCTTGATCCCGTGCCACCGTGTGGTCCAGGGAGATTCCGATGTCGGACCCTAC
CTGGGAGGCCTGGCTGTCAAGGAGTGGTTGTTGGCTCACGAGGGACACCGCTTGGGAAAGCCCGGCTTGG
GATAGTGACTCGAGACTAGTTAATCTAGAATGAATCGTTTTTAAAATAACAAATCAATTGTTTTATAATA
TTCGTACGATTCTTTGATTATGTAATAAAATGTGATCATTAGGAAGATTACGAAAAATATAAAAAATATG
AGTTCTGTGTGTATAACAAATGCTGTAAACGCCACAATTGTGTTTGTTGCAAATAAACCCATGATTATTT
GATTAAAATTGTTGTTTTCTTTGTTCATAGACAATAGTGTGTTTTGCCTAAACGTGTACTGCATAAACTC
CATGCGAGTGTATAGCGAGCTAGTGGCTAACGCTTGCCCCACCAAAGTAGATTCGTCAAAATCCTCAATT
TCATCACCCTCCTCCAAGTTTAACATTTGGCCGTCGGAATTAACTTCTAAAGATGCCACATAATCTAATA
AATGAAATAGAGATTCAAACGTGGCGTCATCGTCCGTTTCGACCATTTCCGAAAAGAACTCGGGCATAAA
CTCTATGATTTCTCTGGACGTGGTGTTGTCGAAACTCTCAAAGTACGCAGTCAGGAACGTGCGCGACATG
TCGTCGGGAAACTCGCGCGGAAACATGTTGTTGTAACCGAACGGGTCCCATAGCGCCAAAACCAAATCTG
CCAGCGTCAATAGAATGAGCACGATGCCGACAATGGAGCTGGCTTGGATAGCGATTCGAGTTAACGGTTA
ATGTCATGATAATAATGGTTTCTTA
