>Addgene plasmid #87635 | UAS-myr::4xCLIPf | addgene partial sequence | sequence record 174460 | Addgene Partial NGS Result
CTCTCAAAGTACGCAGTCAGGAACGTGCGCGACATGTCGTCGGGAAACTCGCGCGGAAACATGTTGTTGT
AACCGAACGGGTCCCATAGCGCCAAAACCAAATCTGCCAGCGTCAATAGAATGAGCACGATGCCGACAAT
GGAGCTGGCTTGGATAGCGATTCGAGTTAACGGTTAATGTCATGATAATAATGGTTTCTTAGACTCAGGT
GGCACTTTTCGGGGAAATGTGCGCGGAACCCCTATTTGTTTATTTTTCTAAATACATTCAAATATGTATC
CGCTCATGAGACAATAACCCTGATAAATGCTTCAATAATATTGAAAAAGGAAGAGTATGAGTATTCAACA
TTTCCGTGTCGCCCTTATTCCCTTTTTTGCGGCATTTTGCCTTCCTGTTTTTGCTCACCCAGAAACGCTG
GTGAAAGTAAAAGATGCTGAAGATCAGTTGGGTGCACGAGTGGGTTACATCGAACTGGATCTCAACAGCG
GTAAGATCCTTGAGAGTTTTCGCCCCGAAGAACGTTTTCCAATGATGAGCACTTTTAAAGTTCTGCTATG
TGGCGCGGTATTATCCCGTATTGACGCCGGGCAAGAGCAACTCGGTCGCCGCATACACTATTCTCAGAAT
GACTTGGTTGAGTACTCACCAGTCACAGAAAAGCATCTTACGGATGGCATGACAGTAAGAGAATTATGCA
GTGCTGCCATAACCATGAGTGATAACACTGCGGCCAACTTACTTCTGACAACGATCGGAGGACCGAAGGA
GCTAACCGCTTTTTTGCACAACATGGGGGATCATGTAACTCGCCTTGATCGTTGGGAACCGGAGCTGAAT
GAAGCCATACCAAACGACGAGCGTGACACCACGATGCCTGTAGCAATGGCAACAACGTTGCGCAAACTAT
TAACTGGCGAACTACTTACTCTAGCTTCCCGGCAACAATTAATAGACTGGATGGAGGCGGATAAAGTTGC
AGGACCACTTCTGCGCTCGGCCCTTCCGGCTGGCTGGTTTATTGCTGATAAATCTGGAGCCGGTGAGCGT
GGGTCTCGCGGTATCATTGCAGCACTGGGGCCAGATGGTAAGCCCTCCCGTATCGTAGTTATCTACACGA
CGGGGAGTCAGGCAACTATGGATGAACGAAATAGACAGATCGCTGAGATAGGTGCCTCACTGATTAAGCA
TTGGTAACTGTCAGACCAAGTTTACTCATATATACTTTAGATTGATTTAAAACTTCATTTTTAATTTAAA
AGGATCTAGGTGAAGATCCTTTTTGATAATCTCATGACCAAAATCCCTTAACGTGAGTTTTCGTTCCACT
GAGCGTCAGACCCCGTAGAAAAGATCAAAGGATCTTCTTGAGATCCTTTTTTTCTGCGCGTAATCTGCTG
CTTGCAAACAAAAAAACCACCGCTACCAGCGGTGGTTTGTTTGCCGGATCAAGAGCTACCAACTCTTTTT
CCGAAGGTAACTGGCTTCAGCAGAGCGCAGATACCAAATACTGTTCTTCTAGTGTAGCCGTAGTTAGGCC
ACCACTTCAAGAACTCTGTAGCACCGCCTACATACCTCGCTCTGCTAATCCTGTTACCAGTGGCTGCTGC
CAGTGGCGATAAGTCGTGTCTTACCGGGTTGGACTCAAGACGATAGTTACCGGATAAGGCGCAGCGGTCG
GGCTGAACGGGGGGTTCGTGCACACAGCCCAGCTTGGAGCGAACGACCTACACCGAACTGAGATACCTAC
AGCGTGAGCTATGAGAAAGCGCCACGCTTCCCGAAGGGAGAAAGGCGGACAGGTATCCGGTAAGCGGCAG
GGTCGGAACAGGAGAGCGCACGAGGGAGCTTCCAGGGGGAAACGCCTGGTATCTTTATAGTCCTGTCGGG
TTTCGCCACCTCTGACTTGAGCGTCGATTTTTGTGATGCTCGTCAGGGGGGCGGAGCCTATGGAAAAACG
CCAGCAACGCGGCCTTTTTACGGTTCCTGGCCTTTTGCTGGCCTTTTGCTCACATGTTACCGTCGACGAT
GTAGGTCACGGTCTCGAAGCCGCGGTGCGGGTGCCAGGGCGTGCCCTTGGGCTCCCCGGGCGCGTACTCC
ACCTCACCCATCTGGTCCATCATGATGAACGGGTCGAGGTGGCGGTAGTTGATCCCGGCGAACGCGCGGC
GCACCGGGAAGCCCTCGCCCTCGAAACCGCTGGGCGCGGTGGTCACGGTGAGCACGGGACGTGCGACGGC
GTCGGCGGGTGCGGATACGCGGGGCAGCGTCAGCGGGTTCTCGACGGTCACGGCGGGCATGTCGACAAGC
CGAACATATGGGCGCGCCTAGTATGTATGTAAGTTAATAAAACCCATTTTTGCGGAAAGTAGATAAAAAA
AACATTTTTTTTTTTTACTGCACTGGATATCATTGAACTTATCTGATCAGTTTTAAATTTACTTCGATCC
AAGGGTATTTGATGTACCAGGTTCTTTCGATTACCTCTCACTCAAAATGACATTCCACTCAAAGTCAGCG
CTGTTTGCCTCCTTCTCTGTCCACAGAAATATCGCCGTCTCTTTCGCCGCTGCGTCCGCTATCTCTTTCG
CCACCGTTTGTAGCGTTACGTAGCGTCAATGTCCGCCTTCAGTTGCATTTTGTCAGCGGTTTCGTGACGA
AGCTCCAAGCGGTTTACGCCATCAATTAAACACAAAGTGCTGTGCCAAAACTCCTCTCGCTTCTTATTTT
TGTTTGTTTTTTGAGTGATTGGGGTGGTGATTGGTTTTGGGTGGGTAAGCAGGGGAAAGTGTGAAAAATC
CCGGCAATGGGCCAAGAGGATCAGGAGCTATTAATTCGCGGAGGCAGCAAACACCCATCTGCCGAGCATC
TGAACAATGTGAGTAGTACATGTGCATACATCTTAAGTTCACTTGATCTATAGGAACTGCGATTGCAACA
TCAAATTGTCTGCGGCGTGAGAACTGCGACCCACAAAAATCCCAAACCGCAATTGCACAAACAAATAGTG
ACACGAAACAGATTATTCTGGTAGCTGTTCTCGCTATATAAGACAATTTTTGAGATCATATCATGATCAA
GACATCTAAAGGCATTCATTTTCGACTATATTCTTTTTTACAAAAAATATAACAACCAGATATTTTAAGC
TGATCCTAGATGCACAAAAAATAAATAAAAGTATAAACCTACTTCGTAGGATACTTCGGGGTACTTTTTG
TTCGGGGTTAGATGAGCATAACGCTTGTAGTTGATATTTGAGATCCCCTATCATTGCAGGGTGACAGCGG
AGCGGCTTCGCAGAGCTGCATTAACCAGGGCTTCGGGCAGGCCAAAAACTACGGCACGCTCCGGCCACCC
AGTCCGCCGGAGGACTCCGGTTCAGGGAGCGGCCAACTAGCCGAGAACCTCACCTATGCCTGGCACAATA
TGGACATCTTTGGGGCGGTCAATCAGCCGGGCTCCGGATGGCGGCAGCTGGTCAACCGGACACGCGGACT
ATTCTGCAACGAGCGACACATACCGGCGCCCAGGAAACATTTGCTCAAGAACGGTGAGTTTCTATTCGCA
GTCGGCTGATCTGTGTGAAATCTTAATAAAGGGTCCAATTACCAATTTGAAACTCAGTTTGCGGCGTGGC
CTATCCGGGCGAACTTTTGGCCGTGATGGGCAGTTCCGGTGCCGGAAAGACGACCCTGCTGAATGCCCTT
GCCTTTCGATCGCCGCAGGGCATCCAAGTATCGCCATCCGGGATGCGACTGCTCAATGGCCAACCTGTGG
ACGCCAAGGAGATGCAGGCCAGGTGCGCCTATGTCCAGCAGGATGACCTCTTTATCGGCTCCCTAACGGC
CAGGGAACACCTGATTTTCCAAGCCATGGTGCGGATGCCACGACATCTGACCTATCGGCAGCGAGTGGCC
CGCGTGGATCAGGTGATCCAGGAGCTTTCGCTCAGCAAATGTCAGCACACGATCATCGGTGTGCCCGGCA
GGGTGAAAGGTCTGTCCGGCGGAGAAAGGAAGCGTCTGGCATTCGCCTCCGAGGCTCTAACCGATCCGCC
GCTTCTGATCTGCGATGAGCCCACCTCCGGACTGGACTCCTTTACCGCCCACAGCGTCGTCCAGGTGCTG
AAGAAGCTGTCGCAGAAGGGCAAGACCGTCATCCTGACCATTCATCAGCCGTCTTCCGAGCTGTTTGAGC
TCTTTGACAAGATCCTTCTGATGGCCGAGGGCAGGGTAGCTTTCTTGGGCACTCCCAGCGAAGCCGTCGA
CTTCTTTTCCTAGTGAGTTCGATGTGTTTATTAAGGGTATCTAGTATTACATAACATCTCAACTCCTATC
CAGCGTGGGTGCCCAGTGTCCTACCAACTACAATCCGGCGGACTTTTACGTACAGGTGTTGGCCGTTGTG
CCCGGACGGGAGATCGAGTCCCGTGATCGGATCGCCAAGATATGCGACAATTTTGCCATTAGCAAAGTAG
CCCGGGATATGGAGCAGTTGTTGGCCACCAAAAATCTGGAGAAGCCACTGGAGCAGCCGGAGAATGGGTA
CACCTACAAGGCCACCTGGTTCATGCAGTTCCGGGCGGTCCTGTGGCGATCCTGGCTGTCGGTGCTCAAG
GAACCACTCCTCGTAAAAGTGCGACTTATTCAGACAACGGTGAGTGGTTCCAGTGGAAACAAATGATATA
ACGCTTACAATTCTTGGAAACAAATTCGCTAGATTTTAGATAGAATTGCCTGATTCCACACCCTTCTTAG
TTTTTTTCAATGAGATGTATAGTTTATAGTTTTGCAGAAGATAAATAAATTTCATTTAACTCGCGAATAT
TAATGAGATGCGAGTAACATTTTAATTTGCAGATGGTTGCCATCTTGATTGGCCTCATCTTTTTGGGCCA
ACAACTCACGCAAGTGGGTGTGATGAATATCAACGGAGCCATCTTCCTCTTCCTGACCAACATGACCTTT
CAAAACGTCTTTGCCACGATAAATGTAAGTCATGTTTAGAATACATTTGCATTTCAATAATTTACTAACT
TTCTAATGAATCGATTCGATTTAGGTGTTCACCTCAGAGCTGCCAGTTTTTATGAGGGAGGCCCGAAGTC
GACTTTATCGCTGTGACACATACTTTCTGGGCAAAACGATTGCCGAATTGCCGCTTTTTCTCACAGTGCC
ACTGGTCTTCACGGCGATTGCCTATCCGATGATCGGACTGCGGGCCGGAGTGCTGCACTTCTTCAACTGC
CTGGCGCTGGTCACTCTGGTGGCCAATGTGTCAACGTCCTTCGGATATCTAATATCCTGCGCCAGCTCCT
CGACCTCGATGGCGCTGTCTGTGGGTCCGCCGGTTATCATACCATTCCTGCTCTTTGGCGGCTTCTTCTT
GAACTCGGGCTCGGTGCCAGTATACCTCAAATGGTTGTCGTACCTCTCATGGTTCCGTTACGCCAACGAG
GGTCTGCTGATTAACCAATGGGCGGACGTGGAGCCGGGCGAAATTAGCTGCACATCGTCGAACACCACGT
GCCCCAGTTCGGGCAAGGTCATCCTGGAGACGCTTAACTTCTCCGCCGCCGATCTGCCGCTGGACTACGT
GGGTCTGGCCATTCTCATCGTGAGCTTCCGGGTGCTCGCATATCTGGCTCTAAGACTTCGGGCCCGACGC
AAGGAGTAGCCGACATATATCCGAAATAACTGCTTGTTTTTTTTTTTTACCATTATTACCATCGTGTTTA
CTGTTTATTGCCCCCTCAAAAAGCTAATGTAATTATATTTGTGCCAATAAAAACAAGATATGACCTATAG
AATACAAGTATTTCCCCTTCGAACATCCCCACAAGTAGACTTTGGATTTGTCTTCTAACCAAAAGACTTA
CACACCTGCATACCTTACATCAAAAACTCGTTTATCGCTACATAAAACACCGGGATATATTTTTTATATA
CATACTTTTCAAATCGCGCGCCCTCTTCATAATTCACCTCCACCACACCACGTTTCGTAGTTGCTCTTTC
GCTGTCTCCCACCCGCTCTCCGCAACACATTCACCTTTTGTTCGACGACCTTGGAGCGACTGTCGTTAGT
TCCGCGCGATTCGGTTCGCTCAAATGGTTCCGAGTGGTTCATTTCGTCTCAATAGAAATTAGTAATAAAT
ATTTGTATGTACAATTTATTTGCTCCAATATATTTGTATATATTTCCCTCACAGCTATATTTATTCTAAT
TTAATATTATGACTTTTTAAGGTAATTTTTTGTGACCTGTTCGGAGTGATTAGCGTTACAATTTGAACTG
AAAGTGACATCCAGTGTTTGTTCCTTGTGTAGATGCATCTCAAAAAAATGGTGGGCATAATAGTGTTGTT
TATATATATCAAAAATAACAACTATAATAATAAGAATACATTTAATTTAGAAAATGCTTGGATTTCACTG
GAACTAGGGCGCGCCTCCGGAACATAATGGTGCAGGGCGCTGACTTCCGCGTTTCCAGACTTTACGAAAC
ACGGAAACCGAAGACCATTCATGTTGTTGCTCAGGTCGCAGACGTTTTGCAGCAGCAGTCGCTTCACGTT
CGCTCGCGTATCGGTGATTCATTCTGCTAACCAGTAAGGCAACCCCGCCAGCCTAGCCGGGTCCTCAACG
ACAGGAGCACGATCATGCGCACCCGTGGCCAGGGCCGCAAGCTTGCATGCCTGCAGGTCGGAGTACTGTC
CTCCGAGCGGAGTACTGTCCTCCGAGCGGAGTACTGTCCTCCGAGCGGAGTACTGTCCTCCGAGCGGAGT
ACTGTCCTCCGAGCGGAGACTCTAGCCCTAGGGCATGCCTGCAGGTCGGAGTACTGTCCTCCGAGCGGAG
TACTGTCCTCCGAGCGGAGTACTGTCCTCCGAGCGGAGTACTGTCCTCCGAGCGGAGTACTGTCCTCCGA
GCGGAGACTCTAGCGCTAGCGACGTCGAGCGCCGGAGTATAAATAGAGGCGCTTCGTCTACGGAGCGACA
ATTCAATTCAAACAAGCAAAGTGAACACGTCGCTAAGCGAAAGCTAAGCAAATAAACAAGCGCAGCTGAA
CAAGCTAAACAATCTGCAGTAAAGTGCAAGTTAAAGTGAATCAATTAAAAGTAACCAGCAACCAAGTAAA
TCAACTGCAACTACTGAAATCTGCCAAGAAGTAATTATTGAATACAAGAAGAGAACTCTGAATAATTACA
AATTATATAACAAAATGGGCAACAAATGCTGCAGCAAGCGACAGGATCAGGAACTGGCACTGGCCTATCC
CACTGGGGGCTACAAGAAATCCGACTACACCTTTGGCCAGACGCACATCAACAGCAGCGGCGGCGGCAAC
ATGGGCGGCGTTCTTGGCCAGAAGCATAACAACGGTGGCTCGCTGGACTCGCGCTACACGCCCGATCCCA
ATCATCGGGGTCCGTTGAAAATCGGCGGAAAGGGCGGCGTTGACATCATCAGACCACGCGTGATGGATAA
GGATTGCGAGATGAAGCGTACAACATTGGATTCCCCGTTGGGAAAGTTGGAGTTGTCCGGATGCGAGCAG
GGATTGCACCGCATTATCTTCTTGGGAAAGGGCACCTCCGCTGCTGATGCTGTCGAGGTCCCCGCTCCGG
CTGCTGTCTTGGGAGGCCCCGAGCCCTTGATCCAGGCTACGGCTTGGTTGAACGCTTACTTCCACCAGCC
CGAGGCTATTGAGGAGTTCCCCGTCCCCGCTTTGCACCACCCCGTCTTCCAGCAGGAGTCCTTCACGCGT
CAGGTCTTGTGGAAGTTGCTGAAGGTCGTGAAGTTCGGCGAG
